Addgene plasmid #23451: pDONR223-DLG3
Depositing lab: William Hahn & David Root. Depositing organization: Dana-Farber Cancer Institute. Publication: COT drives resistance to RAF inhibition through MAP kinase pathway reactivation. Johannessen CM, Boehm JS, Kim SY, Thomas SR, Wardwell L, Johnson LA, Emery CM, Stransky N, Cogdill AP, Barretina J, Caponigro G, Hieronymus H, Murray RR, Salehi-Ashtiani K, Hill DE, Vidal M, Zhao JJ, Yang X, Alkan O, Kim S, Harris JL, Wilson CJ, Myer VE, Finan PM, Root DE, Roberts TM, Golub T, Flaherty KT, Dummer R, Weber BL, Sellers WR, Schlegel R, Wargo JA, Hahn WC, Garraway LA. Nature. 2010 Dec 16;468(7326):968-72. doi: 10.1038/nature09627 PubMed 21107320.
Backbone
  Vector backbone: pDONR223
  Backbone manufacturer: Invitrogen
  Backbone size w/o insert (bp): 5005
  Vector type: Gateway Donor vector
Growth in bacteria
  Bacterial resistance: Spectinomycin, 50 μg/mL
  Growth temperature: 37°C
  Growth strain: DH5alpha
  Copy number: High Copy
Gene/Insert
  Gene/Insert name: DLG3 (alt name: discs, large homolog 3 (neuroendocrine-dlg, Drosophila);DLG3)
  Species: H. sapiens (human)
  Insert size (bp): 1539
  Mutation: G381A,G629T
  Entrez Gene: DLG3 (a.k.a. MRX, MRX90, NEDLG, PPP1R82, SAP102, XLID90, XLMR)
  Cloning method: Gateway Cloning
  Sequencing primers: 5′ M13pUC-fwd; 3′ M13rev
Terms and licenses: Academic/Nonprofit Terms; Industry Terms: Not Available to Industry
Depositor comments: The ORF has no Stop codon. This design enables easy recombination into a destination vector to add an epitope tag of choice and Stop codon to the ORF. Do NOT use this plasmid directly for transfections. A set of 4 custom lentiviral vectors is available ( pLX301 (http://www.addgene.org/25895/) , pLX302 (http://www.addgene.org/25896/) , pLX303 (http://www.addgene.org/25897/) , pLX304 (http://www.addgene.org/25890/) ) to be used to express these ORFs in mammalian cells. These plasmids are not included in the kit and must be ordered separately.
How to cite: pDONR223-DLG3 was a gift from William Hahn & David Root (Addgene plasmid # 23451 ; http://n2t.net/addgene:23451 ; RRID:Addgene_23451)
