[The description below was written by a language model from this plasmid's Addgene catalogue record.]
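Description:
pDONR223-DLG3 is a Gateway entry clone built on the Invitrogen pDONR223 donor backbone (about 5 kb without insert), carrying a human DLG3 open reading frame. It is a high-copy bacterial plasmid maintained in standard E. coli cloning strains under spectinomycin selection. The record does not include a feature table, so the origin of replication and the exact recombination sites are not itemised. As a product of Gateway cloning into a donor vector, the ORF would be expected to sit between attL-type sites that allow LR recombination into destination vectors. M13 forward and reverse primer sites flank the insert for sequence verification.

The insert is listed as 1539 bp and encodes DLG3 (discs large homolog 3, also known as SAP102 or NE-dlg), a gene linked through its aliases to X-linked intellectual disability. Two changes, G381A and G629T, are recorded. The record does not say whether these are nucleotide or amino-acid positions, nor what their consequences are. The ORF deliberately lacks a stop codon, so that transfer into a destination vector places it in frame with a C-terminal epitope tag and a vector-supplied stop codon.

The plasmid contains no promoter for eukaryotic expression and is not meant to be transfected directly. It serves as a shuttle source for moving DLG3 into expression vectors, with the depositors pointing to a companion set of lentiviral destination vectors (the pLX301–pLX304 series) for expression in mammalian cells. It belongs to an ORF kit associated with a study that examined resistance to RAF inhibition through reactivation of the MAP kinase pathway.
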