>Addgene plasmid #23451 | pDONR223-DLG3 | depositor partial sequence | sequence record 11135 | Author sequence, M13pUC-fwd
TTTTTTTGACTGATAGTGACCTGTTCGTTGCAACAAATTGATGAGCAATGCTTTTTTATAATGCCAACTT
TGTACAAAAAAGTTGGCACCATGGAGAGGGCCCGCAAGTTCTCGGGCTCCGGCTTGGCCATGGGCTTGGG
CTCCGCCTCCGCTTCGGCCTGGAGGAGGGCTTCGCAGAGGTGGGCCTGGCCGCTCCGCTCCCTGCGGCCC
GGAGGGGATGCCAGAGAGCCTCGCAAGATCATCCTGCACAAAGGCTCCACAGGCCTGGGCTTCAACATCG
TAGGAGGAGAGGATGGAGAAGGCATTTTTGTCTCCTTCATCCTGGCAGGAGGCCCAGCTGACCTGAGTGG
GGAGCTGCGCAGGGGAGACCGGATCTTATCGGTGAATGGAGTGAATCTGAGGAATGCAACTCATGAGCAG
GCTGCAGCTGCTCTGAAACGGGCCGGCCAGTCAGTCACCATTGTGGCCCAATACAGACCTGAAGAATACA
GTCGCTTTGAATCGAAGATACATGACTTACGAGAACAAATGATGAACAGCAGCATGAGCTCTGGGTCTGG
GTCCCTCCGAACAAGTGAGAAGAGGTCCTTGTATGTCACGGCCCTGTTTGATTATGATCGGACTCTGGAC
AGCTGCCTGCCAAGCCAGGGGCTCAGCTTCTCTTATGGTGACATTCTGCATGTCATTAATGCCTCTGATG
ATGAGTGGTGGCAGGCAATGCTGGTGACCCCACACAGAGAAAGTGAGCATATCGGTGTGATCCCCAGTAA
GAGCAGGGTGGAATAGAAATAACCAGCTTCGATACAAACTGTGAACTTTCATGCCAGGACGGGGATGGAG
TGAGTCCAATGCAGTTCTGATCAGAATCCCAGACGTAGCA
