>Addgene plasmid #23451 | pDONR223-DLG3 | addgene partial sequence | sequence record 29358 | 23451 with M13pUC-fwd
TAGCTCGGGCCCAATAATGATTTTATTTTGACTGATAGTGACCTGTTCGTTGCAACAAATTGATGAGCAA
TGCTTTTTTATAATGCCAACTTTGTACAAAAAAGTTGGCACCATGGAGAGGGCCCGCAAGTTCTCGGGCT
CCGGCTTGGCCATGGGCTTGGGCTCCGCCTCCGCTTCGGCCTGGAGGAGGGCTTCGCAGAGGTGGGCCTG
GCCGCTCCGCTCCCTGCGGCCCGGAGGGGATGCCAGAGAGCCTCGCAAGATCATCCTGCACAAAGGCTCC
ACAGGCCTGGGCTTCAACATCGTAGGAGGAGAGGATGGAGAAGGCATTTTTGTCTCCTTCATCCTGGCAG
GAGGCCCAGCTGACCTGAGTGGGGAGCTGCGCAGGGGAGACCGGATCTTATCGGTGAATGGAGTGAATCT
GAGGAATGCAACTCATGAGCAGGCTGCAGCTGCTCTGAAACGGGCCGGCCAGTCAGTCACCATTGTGGCC
CAGTACAGACCTGAAGAATACAGTCGCTTTGAATCGAAGATACATGACTTACGAGAACAAATGATGAACA
GCAGCATGAGCTCTGGGTCTGGGTCCCTCCGAACAAGTGAAAAGAGGTCCTTGTATGTC
