>Addgene plasmid #23451 | pDONR223-DLG3 | depositor partial sequence | sequence record 46695 | Author sequence, M13-rev
GGGGGGGGATATCAGCTTGGATGGCAATAATGATTTTATTTTGACTGATAGTGACCTGTTCGTTGCAACA
AATTGATAAGCAATGCTTTCTTATAATGCCAACTTTGTACAAGAAAGTTGGCAAGAGTTTTTCAGGGGAT
GGGACCCAAATGTAGTGCCCAGACTGGTCCTCAATGATTTGTTTGATTTTGTTATAAATCTCTTCCAGTG
AGTCACCCTGTACAATGGCTGTAAAGTACTCTCCAAATTCCTGCTCCAGTTTCATGGCTTTGTCATAGAT
CTTATTTGCTTGTTCATATGTCTGCCTTCGGTTCATTTCCATAAGGGCTTCAATGGACTTGGGCTTGATG
AAAATGGCAATGGGGTAAAGTTGTGCTTGCTGCAGTCTCTTGATAGCATTGCCGGAAACATCTAAGATGC
AGTGCTTGCCCCTCTCTGCAACTGCCCGCACTGACTGGATGCTGGTCCCATAGAGGTTATCATTAAATTG
GCCCGCCTCGATGAACTTGTTGTCCTGAATATCTTTCTCCATTTGTTCTCGGGACACCACAAAGTGGTAG
TCTTGTCCATCCACCTCATTATCACGTCGAGGCCGGGTAGTATGTGGCACACAGGATCCAAATTTATGTG
GAAATTCGGAGATCAGGTCATCATTGACTCGGTCCTTCATTGGGCCCAGGATGATCACAGGCCTTGCATA
GTGAATTTCTTGCCGTGTCACTGGCTCATATGACAAAATAGCATCCTCTTGTCCTTTGGAACTGCTTTCG
CTGTCACTGGGTGTTGGATGTCACTCCCCTGTT
